>Addgene plasmid #217386 | pYH78 | addgene full sequence | sequence record 429301 | Addgene NGS Result
GTTTGACAGCTTATCATCGACTGCACGGTGCACCAATGCTTCTGGCGTCAGGCAGCCATCGGAAGCTGTG
GTATGGCTGTGCAGGTCGTAAATCACTGCATAATTCGTGTCGCTCAAGGCGCACTCCCGTTCTGGATAAT
GTTTTTTGCGCCGACATCATAACGGTTCTGGCAAATATTCTGAAATGAGCTGTTGACAATTAATCATCCG
GCTCGTATAATGTGTGGAATTGTGAGCGGATAACAATTTCACACAGGAAACAGACCATGGCAGTGAGCAA
GGGCGAGGAGGATAACATGGCCATCATTAAGGAGTTCATGCGCTTCAAGGTGCACATGGAGGGGTCCGTG
AACGGCCACGTGTTCGAGATCGAGGGCGAGGGCGAGGGCCGCCCCTACGAGGGCACCCAGACCGCCAAGC
TGAAGGTGACCAAGGGTGGCCCCCTGCCCTTCACCTGGGACATCCTGTCCCCTCAATTCATGTACGGCTC
CAATGCCTACGTGAAGCACCCCGCCGACATCCCCGACTACTTTAAGCTGTCCTTCCCCGAGGGCTTCAAG
TGGGAGCGCGTGATGAAATTCGAGGACGGCGGCGTGGTGACCGTGACCCAGGACTCCTCCCTGCAGGACG
GTGAGTTCATCTACAAGGTGAAGCTGCGCGGCACCAACTTCCCCTCCGACGGCCCCGTAATGCAGAAGAA
GACCATGGGCTGGGAGGCCCTCTCCGAGCGGATGTACCCCGAGGACGGCGCCCTGAAGGGCGAGGTCAAG
CCGAGAGTGAAGCTGAAGGACGGCGGCCACTACGACGCTGAGGTCAAGACCACCTACAAGGCCAAGAAGC
CCGTGCAGCTGCCCGGCGCCTACAACGTCAACCGCAAGTTGGACATCACCTCACACAACGAGGACTACAC
CATCGTGGAACAGTACGAACGTGCCGAGGGCCGCCACTCCACCGGCGGCATGGACGAGCTGTACAAGTGA
GTCGACCTGCAGGCATGCAAGCTTGGCTGTTTTGGCGGATGAGAGAAGATTTTCAGCCTGATACAGATTA
AATCAGAACGCAGAAGCGGTCTGATAAAACAGAATTTGCCTGGCGGCAGTAGCGCGGTGGTCCCACCTGA
CCCCATGCCGAACTCAGAAGTGAAACGCCGTAGCGCCGATGGTAGTGTGGGGTCTCCCCATGCGAGAGTA
GGGAACTGCCAGGCATCAAATAAAACGAAAGGCTCAGTCGAAAGACTGGGCCTTTCGTTTTATCTGTTGT
TTGTCGGTGAACGCTCTCCTGAGTAGGACAAATCCGCCGGGAGCGGATTTGAACGTTGCGAAGCAACGGC
CCGGAGGGTGGCGGGCAGGACGCCCGCCATAAACTGCCAGGCATCAAATTAAGCAGAAGGCCATCCTGAC
GGATGGCCTTTTTGCGTTTCTACAAACTCTTTTGTTTATTTTTCTAAATACATTCAAATATGTATCCGCT
CATGAGACAATAACCCTGATAAATGCTTCAATAATATTGAAAAAGGAAGAGTATGAGTATTCAACATTTC
CGTGTCGCCCTTATTCCCTTTTTTGCGGCATTTTGCCTTCCTGTTTTTGCTCACCCAGAAACGCTGGTGA
AAGTAAAAGATGCTGAAGATCAGTTGGGTGCACGAGTGGGTTACATCGAACTGGATCTCAACAGCGGTAA
GATCCTTGAGAGTTTTCGCCCCGAAGAACGTTTTCCAATGATGAGCACTTTTAAAGTTCTGCTATGTGGC
GCGGTATTATCCCGTGTTGACGCCGGGCAAGAGCAACTCGGTCGCCGCATACACTATTCTCAGAATGACT
TGGTTGAGTACTCACCAGTCACAGAAAAGCATCTTACGGATGGCATGACAGTAAGAGAATTATGCAGTGC
TGCCATAACCATGAGTGATAACACTGCGGCCAACTTACTTCTGACAACGATCGGAGGACCGAAGGAGCTA
ACCGCTTTTTTGCACAACATGGGGGATCATGTAACTCGCCTTGATCGTTGGGAACCGGAGCTGAATGAAG
CCATACCAAACGACGAGCGTGACACCACGATGCCTGTAGCAATGGCAACAACGTTGCGCAAACTATTAAC
TGGCGAACTACTTACTCTAGCTTCCCGGCAACAATTAATAGACTGGATGGAGGCGGATAAAGTTGCAGGA
CCACTTCTGCGCTCGGCCCTTCCGGCTGGCTGGTTTATTGCTGATAAATCTGGAGCCGGTGAGCGTGGGT
CTCGCGGTATCATTGCAGCACTGGGGCCAGATGGTAAGCCCTCCCGTATCGTAGTTATCTACACGACGGG
GAGTCAGGCAACTATGGATGAACGAAATAGACAGATCGCTGAGATAGGTGCCTCACTGATTAAGCATTGG
TAACTGTCAGACCAAGTTTACTCATATATACTTTAGATTGATTTAAAACTTCATTTTTAATTTAAAAGGA
TCTAGGTGAAGATCCTTTTTGATAATCTCATGACCAAAATCCCTTAACGTGAGTTTTCGTTCCACTGAGC
GTCAGACCCCGTAGAAAAGATCAAAGGATCTTCTTGAGATCCTTTTTTTCTGCGCGTAATCTGCTGCTTG
CAAACAAAAAAACCACCGCTACCAGCGGTGGTTTGTTTGCCGGATCAAGAGCTACCAACTCTTTTTCCGA
AGGTAACTGGCTTCAGCAGAGCGCAGATACCAAATACTGTCCTTCTAGTGTAGCCGTAGTTAGGCCACCA
CTTCAAGAACTCTGTAGCACCGCCTACATACCTCGCTCTGCTAATCCTGTTACCAGTGGCTGCTGCCAGT
GGCGATAAGTCGTGTCTTACCGGGTTGGACTCAAGACGATAGTTACCGGATAAGGCGCAGCGGTCGGGCT
GAACGGGGGGTTCGTGCACACAGCCCAGCTTGGAGCGAACGACCTACACCGAACTGAGATACCTACAGCG
TGAGCTATGAGAAAGCGCCACGCTTCCCGAAGGGAGAAAGGCGGACAGGTATCCGGTAAGCGGCAGGGTC
GGAACAGGAGAGCGCACGAGGGAGCTTCCAGGGGGAAACGCCTGGTATCTTTATAGTCCTGTCGGGTTTC
GCCACCTCTGACTTGAGCGTCGATTTTTGTGATGCTCGTCAGGGGGGCGGAGCCTATGGAAAAACGCCAG
CAACGCGGCCTTTTTACGGTTCCTGGCCTTTTGCTGGCCTTTTGCTCACATGTTCTTTCCTGCGTTATCC
CCTGATTCTGTGGATAACCGTATTACCGCCTTTGAGTGAGCTGATACCGCTCGCCGCAGCCGAACGACCG
AGCGCAGCGAGTCAGTGAGCGAGGAAGCGGAAGAGCGCCTGATGCGGTATTTTCTCCTTACGCATCTGTG
CGGTATTTCACACCGCATATGGTGCACTCTCAGTACAATCTGCTCTGATGCCGCATAGTTAAGCCAGTAT
ACACTCCGCTATCGCTACGTGACTGGGTCATGGCTGCGCCCCGACACCCGCCAACACCCGCTGACGCGCC
CTGACGGGCTTGTCTGCTCCCGGCATCCGCTTACAGACAAGCTGTGACCGTCTCCGGGAGCTGCATGTGT
CAGAGGTTTTCACCGTCATCACCGAAACGCGCGAGGCAGCAGATCAATTCGCGCGCGAAGGCGAAGCGGC
ATGCATTTACGTTGACACCATCGAATGGTGCAAAACCTTTCGCGGTATGGCATGATAGCGCCCGGAAGAG
AGTCAATTCAGGGTGGTGAATGTGAAACCAGTAACGTTATACGATGTCGCAGAGTATGCCGGTGTCTCTT
ATCAGACCGTTTCCCGCGTGGTGAACCAGGCCAGCCACGTTTCTGCGAAAACGCGGGAAAAAGTGGAAGC
GGCGATGGCGGAGCTGAATTACATTCCCAACCGCGTGGCACAACAACTGGCGGGCAAACAGTCGTTGCTG
ATTGGCGTTGCCACCTCCAGTCTGGCCCTGCACGCGCCGTCGCAAATTGTCGCGGCGATTAAATCTCGCG
CCGATCAACTGGGTGCCAGCGTGGTGGTGTCGATGGTAGAACGAAGCGGCGTCGAAGCCTGTAAAGCGGC
GGTGCACAATCTTCTCGCGCAACGCGTCAGTGGGCTGATCATTAACTATCCGCTGGATGACCAGGATGCC
ATTGCTGTGGAAGCTGCCTGCACTAATGTTCCGGCGTTATTTCTTGATGTCTCTGACCAGACACCCATCA
ACAGTATTATTTTCTCCCATGAAGACGGTACGCGACTGGGCGTGGAGCATCTGGTCGCATTGGGTCACCA
GCAAATCGCGCTGTTAGCGGGCCCATTAAGTTCTGTCTCGGCGCGTCTGCGTCTGGCTGGCTGGCATAAA
TATCTCACTCGCAATCAAATTCAGCCGATAGCGGAACGGGAAGGCGACTGGAGTGCCATGTCCGGTTTTC
AACAAACCATGCAAATGCTGAATGAGGGCATCGTTCCCACTGCGATGCTGGTTGCCAACGATCAGATGGC
GCTGGGCGCAATGCGCGCCATTACCGAGTCCGGGCTGCGCGTTGGTGCGGATATCTCGGTAGTGGGATAC
GACGATACCGAAGACAGCTCATGTTATATCCCGCCGTTAACCACCATCAAACAGGATTTTCGCCTGCTGG
GGCAAACCAGCGTGGACCGCTTGCTGCAACTCTCTCAGGGCCAGGCGGTGAAGGGCAATCAGCTGTTGCC
CGTCTCACTGGTGAAAAGAAAAACCACCCTGGCGCCCAATACGCAAACCGCCTCTCCCCGCGCGTTGGCC
GATTCATTAATGCAGCTGGCACGACAGGTTTCCCGACTGGAAAGCGGGCAGTGAGCGCAACGCAATTAAT
GTAAGTTAGCGCGAATTGATCTG
Features (pLannotate 1.2.2; 16 found; start..end, strand, type, name):
      3..20      +  promoter       tet promoter (fragment): E. coli promoter for tetracycline efflux protein gene
     16..117     -  CDS            yciV (fragment): RNAAM_ECOLI - Also known as trpH From Escherichia coli (strain K12).
    193..222     +  promoter       trc promoter: strong E. coli promoter; hybrid between the trp and lac UV5 promoters
    230..246     +  protein_bind   lac operator: The lac repressor binds to the lac operator to inhibit transcription in E. coli. This inhibition can be relieved by adding lactose or isopropyl-β-D-thiogalactopyranoside (IPTG). lac repressor encoded by lacI
    273..977     +  CDS            PAmCherry1: PAmCherry1 is a photoactivatable red fluorescent protein published in 2009, derived from Discosoma sp.. It is reported to be a rapidly-maturing monomer with high acid sensitivity.
    979..1004    +  misc_feature   MCS (fragment): pUC18/19 multiple cloning site
   1088..1203    +  ncRNA          5S rRNA: Accession: RF00001 - 5S ribosomal RNA
   1207..1293    +  terminator     rrnB T1 terminator: Escherichia coli rrnB; transcription terminator T1 from the E. coli rrnB gene
   1385..1412    +  terminator     rrnB T2 terminator: transcription terminator T2 from the E. coli rrnB gene
   1431..1522    +  promoter       AmpR promoter: bla
   1523..2383    +  CDS            AmpR: β-lactamase; bla; confers resistance to ampicillin, carbenicillin, and related antibiotics
   2554..3142    +  rep_origin     ori: high-copy-number ColE1/pMB1/pBR322/pUC origin of replication
   3328..3468    -  misc_feature   bom: basis of mobility region from pBR322
   3570..3610    -  CDS            rop (fragment): Rop protein, which maintains plasmids at low copy number; rop
   3654..3731    +  promoter       lacIq promoter: lacI (mutant); In the lacIq allele, a single base change in the promoter boosts expression of the lacI gene about 10-fold.
   3732..4814    +  CDS            lacI: lac repressor; lacI; The lac repressor binds to the lac operator to inhibit transcription in E. coli. This inhibition can be relieved by adding lactose or isopropyl-β-D-thiogalactopyranoside (IPTG).
