[The description below was written by a language model from this plasmid's Addgene catalogue record and pLannotate feature annotations shown in this document.]
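Description:
pYH78 is a 4,853 bp bacterial expression plasmid that places the photoactivatable red fluorescent protein PAmCherry under IPTG-inducible control in E. coli. The catalogue lists pUC18 as the backbone, while the purpose line refers to pTrc99A. The annotated features match a pTrc99A-type layout: a trc promoter with an adjacent lac operator, a remnant of the pUC18/19 multiple cloning site, the rrnB 5S rRNA region with T1 and T2 terminators, and a plasmid-borne lacI gene driven by the lacIq promoter. Replication depends on a ColE1/pMB1-family origin, recorded as high copy. A pBR322 bom region and only a fragment of rop are present. Selection is by ampicillin through the bla (AmpR) gene and its own promoter. Short fragments annotated as a tet promoter and yciV upstream of the trc promoter appear to be backbone remnants with no evident role.

The payload is the PAmCherry1 coding sequence, a monomeric Discosoma-derived protein that stays dark until photoactivated and then emits red fluorescence. It was inserted by Gibson assembly directly downstream of the trc promoter and operator and is followed by the rrnB terminators. No fusion partner or tag is annotated, so the protein appears to be expressed on its own. The lacIq-driven repressor keeps transcription low until IPTG relieves repression, which allows expression level to be tuned. The associated publication describes a framework for assessing biomolecular condensates in bacteria. In that setting, a free PAmCherry construct would plausibly serve as a diffuse, non-condensing control for single-molecule or super-resolution imaging, although the record does not state this role explicitly.
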