Addgene plasmid #217386: pYH78
Purpose: Ptrc99A-PAmCherry for bacterial expression
Depositing lab: Anthony Vecchiarelli. Depositing organization: University of Michigan. Publication: An experimental framework to assess biomolecular condensates in bacteria. Hoang Y, Azaldegui CA, Dow RE, Ghalmi M, Biteen JS, Vecchiarelli AG. Nat Commun. 2024 Apr 15;15(1):3222. doi: 10.1038/s41467-024-47330-4. PubMed 38622124.
Backbone
  Vector backbone: pUC18
  Vector type: Bacterial Expression
Growth in bacteria
  Bacterial resistance: Ampicillin, 100 μg/mL
  Growth temperature: 37°C
  Growth strain: DH5alpha
  Copy number: High Copy
Gene/Insert
  Gene/Insert name: PAmCherry
  Species: Synthetic
  Cloning method: Gibson Cloning
Terms and licenses: Academic/Nonprofit Terms; Industry Terms: Not Available to Industry
Depositor comments: Please visit https://doi.org/10.1101/2023.03.22.533878 for bioRxiv preprint.
How to cite: pYH78 was a gift from Anthony Vecchiarelli (Addgene plasmid # 217386 ; http://n2t.net/addgene:217386 ; RRID:Addgene_217386)
